Addgene plasmid #56319: mCitrine-VE-Cadherin-N-10
Purpose: Localization: Tight Junctions, Excitation: 516, Emission: 529
Depositing lab: Michael Davidson. Depositing organization: Florida State University, Tallahassee. Publication: The fluorescent protein palette: tools for cellular imaging. Day RN, Davidson MW. Chem Soc Rev. 2009 Oct;38(10):2887-921. doi: 10.1039/b901966a. Epub 2009 Aug 4. PubMed 19771335.
Backbone
  Vector backbone: mCitrine-N1
  Backbone size w/o insert (bp): 4750
  Vector type: Mammalian Expression
  Selectable markers: Neomycin (select with G418)
Growth in bacteria
  Bacterial resistance: Kanamycin, 50 μg/mL
  Growth temperature: 37°C
  Growth strain: DH5alpha
  Copy number: High Copy
Gene/Insert
  Gene/Insert name: VE-Cadherin (alt name: X79981.1)
  Species: H. sapiens (human)
  Mutation: I503T in VE-Cadherin
  Entrez Gene: CDH5 (a.k.a. 7B4, CD144)
  Promoter: CMV
  Tag / fusion protein: mCitrine (C terminal on backbone)
  Cloning method: Unknown
  Sequencing primers: 5′ CMV-F; 3′ SV40pA-R
Terms and licenses: Academic/Nonprofit Terms; Industry Terms
Depositor comments: . Excitation = 516; Emission = 529
How to cite: mCitrine-VE-Cadherin-N-10 was a gift from Michael Davidson (Addgene plasmid # 56319 ; http://n2t.net/addgene:56319 ; RRID:Addgene_56319)
