[The description below was written by a language model from this plasmid's Addgene catalogue record.]
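Description:
mCitrine-VE-Cadherin-N-10 is a mammalian expression plasmid built on the mCitrine-N1 backbone (about 4.75 kb without the insert), an N1-style fluorescent protein fusion vector. It is maintained in E. coli as a high-copy plasmid under kanamycin selection. It also carries a neomycin resistance marker, so transfected mammalian cells can be selected with G418 to obtain stable lines. No feature table is provided, so elements such as the origins of replication and polyadenylation signals are not itemised. The use of an SV40 polyA reverse sequencing primer does suggest an SV40 polyadenylation signal downstream of the fusion.

The insert is human VE-cadherin (CDH5, also known as CD144 or 7B4), the endothelial cadherin found at cell-cell junctions. The record notes that the cloned sequence carries an I503T substitution. Expression is driven by the CMV promoter, which gives strong constitutive transcription in most mammalian cell types. The cadherin is fused at its C terminus to mCitrine, a monomeric yellow fluorescent protein with recorded excitation and emission maxima of 516 and 529 nm. This places the fluorophore on the cytoplasmic tail and leaves the N-terminal signal sequence and extracellular domain unobstructed. The "N-10" in the name probably refers to the N1-type orientation and a 10-residue linker between the two proteins, but the record does not state this, and the cloning method is listed as unknown.

The stated purpose is as a localization marker, catalogued under tight junctions, for labelling intercellular junctions in live or fixed cells by fluorescence microscopy. It belongs to a broader collection of fluorescent protein fusions for cellular imaging.
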