>Addgene plasmid #56319 | mCitrine-VE-Cadherin-N-10 | depositor partial sequence | sequence record 87221 | insert sequence
GACCGTCAGATCCGCTAGCCGCCACCATGCAGAGGCTCATGATGCTCCTCGCCACATCGGGCGCCTGCCT
GGGCCTGCTGGCAGTGGCAGCAGTGGCAGCAGCAGGTGCTAACCCTGCCCAACGGGACACCCACAGCCTG
CTGCCCACCCACCGGCGCCAAAAGAGAGATTGGATTTGGAACCAGATGCACATTGATGAAGAGAAAAACA
CCTCACTTCCCCATCATGTAGGCAAGATCAAGTCAAGCGTGAGTCGCAAGAATGCCAAGTACCTGCTCAA
AGGAGAATATGTGGGCAAGGTCTTCCGGGTCGATGCAGAGACAGGAGACGTGTTCGCCATTGAGAGGCTG
GACCGGGAGAATATCTCAGAGTACCACCTCACTGCTGTCATTGTGGACAAGGACACTGGTGAAAACCTGG
AGACTCCTTCCAGCTTCACCATCAAAGTTCATGACGTGAACGACAACTGGCCTGTGTTCACGCATCGGTT
GTTCAATGCGTCCGTGCCTGAGTCGTCGGCTGTGGGGACCTCAGTCATCTCTGTGACAGCAGTGGATGCA
GACGACCCCACTGTGGGAGACCACGCCTCTGTCATGTACCAAATCCTGAAGGGGAAAGAGTATTTTGCCA
TCGATAATTCTGGACGTATTATCACAATAACGAAAAGCTTGGACCGAGAGAAGCAGGCCAGGTATGAGAT
CGTGGTGGAAGCGCGAGATGCCCAGGGCCTCCGGGGGGACTCGGGCACGGCCACCGTGCTGGTCACTCTG
CAAGACATCAATGACAACTTCCCCTTCTTCACCCAGACCAAGTACACATTTGTCGTGCCTGAAGACACCC
GTGTGGGCACCTCTGTGGGCTCTCTGTTTGTTGAGGACCCAGATGAGCCCCAGAACCGGATGACCAAGTA
CAGCATCTTGCGGGGCGACTACCAGGACGCTTTCACCATTGAGACAAACCCCGCCCACAACGAGGGCATC
ATCAAGCCCATGAAGCCTCTGGATTATGAATACATCCAGCAATACAGCTTCATCGTCGAGGCCACAGACC
CCACCATCGACCTCCGATACATGAGCCCTCCCGCGGGAAACAGAGCCCAGGTCATTATCAACATCACAGA
TGTGGACGAGCCCCCCATTTTCCAGCAGCCTTTCTACCACTTCCAGCTGAAGGAAAACCAGAAGAAGCCT
CTGATTGGCACAGTGCTGGCCATGGACCCTGATGCGGCTAGGCATAGCATTGGATACTCCATCCGCAGGA
CCAGTGACAAGGGCCAGTTCTTCCGAGTCACAAAAAAGGGGGACATTTACAATGAGAAAGAACTGGACAG
AGAAGTCTACCCCTGGTATAACCTGACTGTGGAGGCCAAAGAACTGGATTCCACTGGAACCCCCACAGGA
AAAGAATCCATTGTGCAAGTCCACATTGAAGTTTTGGATGAGAATGACAATGCCCCGGAGTTTGCCAAGC
CCTACCAGCCCAAAGTGTGTGAGAACGCTGTCCATGGCCAGCTGGTCCTGCAGATCTCCGCAACAGACAA
GGACATAACACCACGAAACGTGAAGTTCAAATTCACTTTGAATACTGAGAACAACTTTACCCTCACGGAT
AATCACGATAACACGGCCAACATCACAGTCAAGTATGGGCAGTTTGACCGGGAGCATACCAAGGTCCACT
TCCTACCCGTGGTCATCTCAGACAATGGGATGCCAAGTCGCACGGGCACCAGCACGCTGACCGTGGCCGT
GTGCAAGTGCAACGAGCAGGGCGAGTTCACCTTCTGCGAGGATATGGCCGCCCAGGTGGGCGTGAGCATC
CAGGCAGTGGTAGCCATCTTACTCTGCATCCTCACCATCACAGTGATCACCCTGCTCATCTTCCTGCGGC
GGCGGCTCCGGAAGCAGGCCCGCGCGCACGGCAAGAGCGTGCCGGAGATCCACGAGCAGCTGGTCACCTA
CGACGAGGAGGGCGGCGGCGAGATGGACACCACCAGCTACGATGTGTCGGTGCTCAACTCGGTGCGCCGC
GGCGGGGCCAAGCCCCCGCGGCCCGCGCTGGACGCCCGGCCTTCCCTCTATGCGCAGGTGCAGAAGCCAC
CGAGGCACGCGCCTGGGGCACACGGAGGGCCCGGGGAGATGGCAGCCATGATCGAGGTGAAGAAGGACGA
GGCGGACCACGACGGCGACGGCCCCCCCTACGACACGCTGCACATCTACGGCTACGAGGGCTCCGAGTCC
ATAGCCGAGTCCCTCAGCTCCCTGGGCACCGACTCATCCGACTCTGACGTGGATTACGACTTCCTTAACG
ACTGGGGACCCAGGTTTAAGATGCTGGCTGAGCTGTACGGCTCGGACCCCCGGGAGGAGCTGCTGTATTC
GGGAAGCACGGATCCACCGGTCGCCACCATGGTGAGCAAGGGCGAGGAGCTGTTCACCGGGGTGGTGCCC
ATCCTGGTCGAGCTGGACGGCGACGTAAACGGCCACAAGTTCAGCGTGTCCGGCGAGGGCGAGGGCGATG
CCACCTACGGCAAGCTGACCCTGAAGTTCATCTGCACCACCGGCAAGCTGCCCGTGCCCTGGCCCACCCT
CGTGACCACCTTCGGCTACGGCCTGATGTGCTTCGCCCGCTACCCCGACCACATGAAGCAGCACGACTTC
TTCAAGTCCGCCATGCCCGAAGGCTACGTCCAGGAGCGCACCATCTTCTTCAAGGACGACGGCAACTACA
AGACCCGCGCCGAGGTGAAGTTCGAGGGCGACACCCTGGTGAACCGCATCGAGCTGAAGGGCATCGACTT
CAAGGAGGACGGCAACATCCTGGGGCACAAGCTGGAGTACAACTACAACAGCCACAACGTCTATATCATG
GCCGACAAGCAGAAGAACGGCATCAAGGTGAACTTCAAGATCCGCCACAACATCGAGGACGGCAGCGTGC
AGCTCGCCGACCACTACCAGCAGAACACCCCCATCGGCGACGGCCCCGTGCTGCTGCCCGACAACCACTA
CCTGAGCTACCAGTCCAAGCTGAGCAAAGACCCCAACGAGAAGCGCGATCACATGGTCCTGCTGGAGTTC
GTGACCGCCGCCGGGATCACTCTCGGCATGGACGAGCTGTACAAGTAAGCGGCCGCGACTCTAGATCATA
ATCAGCCATACCACAT
