>Addgene plasmid #56319 | mCitrine-VE-Cadherin-N-10 | addgene partial sequence | sequence record 101526 | C-ter-GFP 5'-CTCCTCGCCCTTGCTCAC-3'
GCAGCTCCTCCCGGGGGTCCGAGCCGTACAGCTCAGCCAGCATCTTAAACCTGGGTCCCCAGTCGTTAAG
GAAGTCGTAATCCACGTCAGAGTCGGATGAGTCGGTGCCCAGGGAGCTGAGGGACTCGGCTATGGACTCG
GAGCCCTCGTAGCCGTAGATGTGCAGCGTGTCGTAGGGGGGGCCGTCGCCGTCGTGGTCCGCCTCGTCCT
TCTTCACCTCGATCATGGCTGCCATCTCCCCGGGCCCTCCGTGTGCCCCAGGCGCGTGCCTCGGTGGCTT
CTGCACCTGCGCATAGAGGGAAGGCCGGGCGTCCAGCGCGGGCCGCGGGGGCTTGGCCCCGCCGCGGCGC
ACCGAGTTGAGCACCGACACATCGTAGCTGGTGGTGTCCATCTCGCCGCCGCCCTCCTCGTCGTAGGTGA
CCAGCTGCTCGTGGATCTCCGGCACGCTCTTGCCGTGCGCGCGGGCCTGCTTCCGGAGCCGCCGCCGCAG
GAAGATGAGCAGGGTGATCACTGTGATGGTGAGGATGCAGAGTAAGATGGCTACCACTGCCTGGATGCTC
ACGCCCACCTGGGCGGCCATATCCTCGCAGAAGGTGAACTCGCCCTGCTCGTTGCACTTGCACACGGCCA
CGGTCAGCGTGCTGGTGCCCGTGCGACTTGGCATCCCATTGTCTGAGATGACCACGGGTAGGAAGTGGAC
CTTGGTATGCTCCCGGTCAAACTGCCCATACTTGACTGTGATGTTGGCCGTGTTATCGTGATTATCCGTG
AGGGTAAAGTTGTTCTCAGTATTCAAAGTGAATTTGAACTTCACGTTTCGTGGTGTTATGTCCTTGTCTG
TTGCGGAGATCTGCAGGACCAGCTGGCCATGGACAGCGTTCTCACACACTT
